>Addgene plasmid #147804 | pT7-EGFP-C1-HsDCP1a-S12AH19A_V | depositor full sequence | sequence record 290251 | Full Sequence
TAGTTATTAATAGTAATCAATTACGGGGTCATTAGTTCATAGCCCATATATGGAGTTCCGCGTTACATAA
CTTACGGTAAATGGCCCGCCTGGCTGACCGCCCAACGACCCCCGCCCATTGACGTCAATAATGACGTATG
TTCCCATAGTAACGCCAATAGGGACTTTCCATTGACGTCAATGGGTGGAGTATTTACGGTAAACTGCCCA
CTTGGCAGTACATCAAGTGTATCATATGCCAAGTACGCCCCCTATTGACGTCAATGACGGTAAATGGCCC
GCCTGGCATTATGCCCAGTACATGACCTTATGGGACTTTCCTACTTGGCAGTACATCTACGTATTAGTCA
TCGCTATTACCATGGTGATGCGGTTTTGGCAGTACATCAATGGGCGTGGATAGCGGTTTGACTCACGGGG
ATTTCCAAGTCTCCACCCCATTGACGTCAATGGGAGTTTGTTTTGGCACCAAAATCAACGGGACTTTCCA
AAATGTCGTAACAACTCCGCCCCATTGACGCAAATGGGCGGTAGGCGTGTACGGTGGGAGGTCTATATAA
GCAGAGCTCTCTGGCTAACTAGAGAACCCACTGCTTACTGGCTTATCGAAATTAATACGACTCACTATAG
GGAGACCCAAGCTCTAGCGCTACCGGTCGCCACCATGGTGAGCAAGGGCGAGGAGCTGTTCACCGGGGTG
GTGCCCATCCTGGTCGAGCTGGACGGCGACGTAAACGGCCACAAGTTCAGCGTGTCCGGCGAGGGCGAGG
GCGATGCCACCTACGGCAAGCTGACCCTGAAGTTCATCTGCACCACCGGCAAGCTGCCCGTGCCCTGGCC
CACCCTCGTGACCACCCTGACCTACGGCGTGCAGTGCTTCAGCCGCTACCCCGACCACATGAAGCAGCAC
GACTTCTTCAAGTCCGCCATGCCCGAAGGCTACGTCCAGGAGCGCACCATCTTCTTCAAGGACGACGGCA
ACTACAAGACCCGCGCCGAGGTGAAGTTCGAGGGCGACACCCTGGTGAACCGCATCGAGCTGAAGGGCAT
CGACTTCAAGGAGGACGGCAACATCCTGGGGCACAAGCTGGAGTACAACTACAACAGCCACAACGTCTAT
ATCATGGCCGACAAGCAGAAGAACGGCATCAAGGTGAACTTCAAGATCCGCCACAACATCGAGGACGGCA
GCGTGCAGCTCGCCGACCACTACCAGCAGAACACCCCCATCGGCGACGGCCCCGTGCTGCTGCCCGACAA
CCACTACCTGAGCACCCAGTCCGCCCTGAGCAAAGACCCCAACGAGAAGCGCGATCACATGGTCCTGCTG
GAGTTCGTGACCGCCGCCGGGATCACTCTCGGCATGGACGAGCTGTACAAGTCCGGACTCAGATCAATGG
AGGCGCTGAGTCGAGCTGGGCAGGAGATGGCCCTAGCGGCCCTGAAGCAAGCCGACCCCTATATCACCAG
CATCGCAGACCTCACGGGCCAGGTCGCTCTGTACACCTTCTGCCCCAAGGCCAACCAGTGGGAGAAGACT
GATATAGAAGGGACCTTATTCGTATATCGAAGGTCAGCTTCCCCTTACCATGGTTTTACCATTGTGAATC
GACTAAATATGCACAATCTAGTCGAACCAGTGAATAAAGATTTGGAATTTCAGCTCCATGAACCATTTCT
TCTGTATAGAAATGCAAGCTTGTCGATATATAGTATCTGGTTTTATGACAAGAATGACTGTCACCGCATA
GCAAAACTCATGGCTGATGTGGTAGAAGAGGAGACACGGCGATCCCAGCAAGCTGCTCGGGACAAACAGA
GTCCCAGCCAGGCCAATGGCTGCAGCGACCACAGGCCCATCGACATCCTGGAGATGCTGAGCAGAGCCAA
GGATGAGTATGAGAGGAATCAGATGGGTGACTCAAATATCTCCAGCCCTGGGTTACAGCCAAGCACTCAG
CTCTCCAATCTGGGAAGCACCGAGACTCTAGAAGAAATGCCCTCCGGGTCACAGGATAAGTCTGCTCCAT
CTGGACACAAGCATCTGACGGTAGAAGAGTTATTTGGAACCTCTTTGCCAAAGGAACAACCAGCAGTTGT
GGGTCTGGATTCAGAAGAAATGGAGAGGTTGCCAGGAGATGCCTCCCAGAAAGAGCCCAATTCATTCCTA
CCATTTCCCTTTGAGCAGTTAGGAGGAGCCCCTCAATCAGAAACCCTGGGTGTCCCTTCTGCTGCCCACC
ATTCAGTCCAGCCTGAAATCACCACCCCGGTGCTAATCACTCCAGCCTCCATCACACAGTCCAATGAAAA
GCATGCTCCAACCTACACAATCCCGTTGAGCCCTGTTCTCAGTCCCACTCTGCCAGCTGAAGCTCCTACT
GCACAGGTTCCCCCCAGCTTACCTCGAAACAGCACCATGATGCAGGCAGTGAAGACCACGCCTAGACAGA
GGTCTCCACTCCTGAACCAGCCAGTCCCTGAGCTAAGCCATGCCAGTCTGATTGCCAACCAGAGCCCCTT
CAGGGCCCCATTGAACGTGACGAACACAGCTGGCACATCCCTCCCAAGCGTTGATCTTCTCCAGAAACTC
AGGTTGACCCCACAGCATGACCAAATACAGACACAACCACTTGGGAAAGGTGCAATGGTAGCCAGCTTTT
CTCCGGCAGCTGGTCAGCTAGCCACACCTGAGAGCTTCATAGAGCCTCCCTCTAAGACAGCAGCAGCAAG
AGTGGCGGCCTCAGCCTCCCTGAGCAACATGGTGCTTGCTCCCCTTCAGTCTATGCAGCAGAACCAGGAT
CCTGAAGTATTTGTGCAGCCTAAGGTGTTATCCAGTGCCATCCCGGTTGCAGGCGCCCCACTGGTTACTG
CAACGACCACTGCAGTGTCTTCAGTCCTGCTGGCCCCAAGTGTTTTCCAGCAGACAGTTACAAGATCTTC
GGACCTTGAGAGGAAAGCCAGCTCCCCTTCTCCTCTAACTATTGGAACGCCAGAAAGTCAGAGAAAGCCT
TCCATTATTCTCAGCAAGTCTCAGCTCCAGGATACATTAATACATCTAATAAAGAATGATTCCAGCTTCC
TCAGTACACTTCATGAAGTCTACTTGCAGGTGCTGACCAAGAACAAAGACAACCACAACCTATGAGAATT
CTGCAGTCGACGGTACCGCGGGCCCGGGATCCACCGGATCTAGATAACTGATCATAATCAGCCATACCAC
ATTTGTAGAGGTTTTACTTGCTTTAAAAAACCTCCCACACCTCCCCCTGAACCTGAAACATAAAATGAAT
GCAATTGTTGTTGTTAACTTGTTTATTGCAGCTTATAATGGTTACAAATAAAGCAATAGCATCACAAATT
TCACAAATAAAGCATTTTTTTCACTGCATTCTAGTTGTGGTTTGTCCAAACTCATCAATGTATCTTAACG
CGTAAATTGTAAGCGTTAATATTTTGTTAAAATTCGCGTTAAATTTTTGTTAAATCAGCTCATTTTTTAA
CCAATAGGCCGAAATCGGCAAAATCCCTTATAAATCAAAAGAATAGACCGAGATAGGGT
[37 nt withheld, positions 3560-3596]
AAAGAACGTGGACTCCAACGTCAAAGG
[49 nt withheld, positions 3624-3672]
T
[91 nt withheld, positions 3674-3764]
G
[124 nt withheld, positions 3766-3889]
CAGGTGGCACTTTTCGGGGAAATGTGCGCGGAACCCCTATTTGTTTATTTTTCTAAATACATTCAAATAT
GTATCCGCTCATGAGACAATAACCCTGATAAATGCTTCAATAATATTGAAAAAGGAAGAGTCCTGAGGCG
GAAAGAACCAGCTGTGGAATGTGTGTCAGTTAGGGTGTGGAAAGTCCCCAGGCTCCCCAGCAGGCAGAAG
TATGCAAAGCATGCATCTCAATTAGTCAGCAACCAGGTGTGGAAAGTCCCCAGGCTCCCCAGCAGGCAGA
AGTATGCAAAGCATGCATCTCAATTAGTCAGCAACCATAGTCCCGCCCCTAACTCCGCCCATCCCGCCCC
TAACTCCGCCCAGTTCCGCCCATTCTCCGCCCCATGGCTGACTAATTTTTTTTATTTATGCAGAGGCCGA
GGCCGCCTCGGCCTCTGAGCTATTCCAGAAGTAGTGAGGAGGCTTTTTTGGAGGCCTAGGCTTTTGCAAA
GATCGATCAAGAGACAGGATGAGGATCGTTTCGCATGATTGAACAAGATGGATTGCACGCAGGTTCTCCG
GCCGCTTGGGTGGAGAGGCTATTCGGCTATGACTGGGCACAACAGACAATCGGCTGCTCTGATGCCGCCG
TGTTCCGGCTGTCAGCGCAGGGGCGCCCGGTTCTTTTTGTCAAGACCGACCTGTCCGGTGCCCTGAATGA
ACTGCAAGACGAGGCAGCGCGGCTATCGTGGCTGGCCACGACGGGCGTTCCTTGCGCAGCTGTGCTCGAC
GTTGTCACTGAAGCGGGAAGGGACTGGCTGCTATTGGGCGAAGTGCCGGGGCAGGATCTCCTGTCATCTC
ACCTTGCTCCTGCCGAGAAAGTATCCATCATGGCTGATGCAATGCGGCGGCTGCATACGCTTGATCCGGC
TACCTGCCCATTCGACCACCAAGCGAAACATCGCATCGAGCGAGCACGTACTCGGATGGAAGCCGGTCTT
GTCGATCAGGATGATCTGGACGAAGAGCATCAGGGGCTCGCGCCAGCCGAACTGTTCGCCAGGCTCAAGG
CGAGCATGCCCGACGGCGAGGATCTCGTCGTGACCCATGGCGATGCCTGCTTGCCGAATATCATGGTGGA
AAATGGCCGCTTTTCTGGATTCATCGACTGTGGCCGGCTGGGTGTGGCGGACCGCTATCAGGACATAGCG
TTGGCTACCCGTGATATTGCTGAAGAGCTTGGCGGCGAATGGGCTGACCGCTTCCTCGTGCTTTACGGTA
TCGCCGCTCCCGATTCGCAGCGCATCGCCTTCTATCGCCTTCTTGACGAGTTCTTCTGAGCGGGACTCTG
GGGTTCGAAATGACCGACCAAGCGACGCCCAACCTGCCATCACGAGATTTCGATTCCACCGCCGCCTTCT
ATGAAAGGTTGGGCTTCGGAATCGTTTTCCGGGACGCCGGCTGGATGATCCTCCAGCGCGGGGATCTCAT
GCTGGAGTTCTTCGCCCACCCTAGGGGGAGGCTAACTGAAACACGGAAGGAGACAATACCGGAAGGAACC
CGCGCTATGACGGCAATAAAAAGACAGAATAAAACGCACGGTGTTGGGTCGTTTGTTCATAAACGCGGGG
TTCGGTCCCAGGGCTGGCACTCTGTCGATACCCCACCGAGACCCCATTGGGGCCAATACGCCCGCGTTTC
TTCCTTTTCCCCACCCCACCCCCCAAGTTCGGGTGAAGGCCCAGGGCTCGCAGCCAACGTCGGGGCGGCA
GGCCCTGCCATAGCCTCAGGTTACTCATATATACTTTAGATTGATTTAAAACTTCATTTTTAATTTAAAA
GGATCTAGGTGAAGATCCTTTTTGATAATCTCATGACCAAAATCCCTTAACGTGAGTTTTCGTTCCACTG
AGCGTCAGACCCCGTAGAAAAGATCAAAGGATCTTCTTGAGATCCTTTTTTTCTGCGCGTAATCTGCTGC
TTGCAAACAAAAAAACCACCGCTACCAGCGGTGGTTTGTTTGCCGGATCAAGAGCTACCAACTCTTTTTC
CGAAGGTAACTGGCTTCAGCAGAGCGCAGATACCAAATACTGTCCTTCTAGTGTAGCCGTAGTTAGGCCA
CCACTTCAAGAACTCTGTAGCACCGCCTACATACCTCGCTCTGCTAATCCTGTTACCAGTGGCTGCTGCC
AGTGGCGATAAGTCGTGTCTTACCGGGTTGGACTCAAGACGATAGTTACCGGATAAGGCGCAGCGGTCGG
GCTGAACGGGGGGTTCGTGCACACAGCCCAGCTTGGAGCGAACGACCTACACCGAACTGAGATACCTACA
GCGTGAGCTATGAGAAAGCGCCACGCTTCCCGAAGGGAGAAAGGCGGACAGGTATCCGGTAAGCGGCAGG
GTCGGAACAGGAGAGCGCACGAGGGAGCTTCCAGGGGGAAACGCCTGGTATCTTTATAGTCCTGTCGGGT
TTCGCCACCTCTGACTTGAGCGTCGATTTTTGTGATGCTCGTCAGGGGGGCGGAGCCTATGGAAAAACGC
CAGCAACGCGGCCTTTTTACGGTTCCTGGCCTTTTGCTGGCCTTTTGCTCACATGTTCTTTCCTGCGTTA
TCCCCTGATTCTGTGGATAACCGTATTACCGCCATGCAT
Features (pLannotate 1.2.2; 17 found; start..end, strand, type, name):
     61..364     +  enhancer       CMV enhancer: human cytomegalovirus immediate early enhancer
    365..568     +  promoter       CMV promoter: human cytomegalovirus (CMV) immediate early promoter
    564..597     +  LTR            5' LTR (truncated) (fragment): truncated 5' long terminal repeat (LTR) from HIV-1
    613..631     +  promoter       T7 promoter: promoter for bacteriophage T7 RNA polymerase
    665..1381    +  CDS            EGFP: EGFP is a basic (constitutively fluorescent) green fluorescent protein published in 1996, derived from Aequorea victoria. It is reported to be a rapidly-maturing weak dimer with moderate acid sensitivity.
   1397..3142    +  CDS            DCP1A: DCP1A_HUMAN - Also known as SMIF. Experimental evidence at protein level: Swiss-Prot protein existence level 1. Necessary for the degradation of mRNAs, both in normal mRNA turnover and in nonsense-mediated mRNA decay. Removes the 7-methyl guanine cap structure from mRNA molecules, yielding a 5'-phosphorylated mRNA fragment and 7m-GDP. Contributes to the transactivation of target genes after stimulation by TGFB1. From Homo sapiens (Human).
   3146..3182    +  misc_feature   MCS (fragment): multiple cloning site
   3199..3283    +  CDS            large T antigen (fragment): large T antigen from SV40 (simian virus 40)
   3306..3427    +  polyA_signal   SV40 poly(A) signal: SV40 polyadenylation signal
   3461..3889    -  rep_origin     f1 ori (sequence partly withheld): f1 bacteriophage origin of replication; arrow indicates direction of (+) strand synthesis
   3916..4020    +  promoter       AmpR promoter: bla
   4022..4379    +  promoter       SV40 promoter: SV40 enhancer and early promoter
   4414..5208    +  CDS            NeoR/KanR: aminoglycoside phosphotransferase from Tn5; aph(3')-II (or nptII); confers resistance to neomycin, kanamycin, and G418 (Geneticin®)
   5229..5381    +  CDS            ble (fragment): BLE_KLEPN - Experimental evidence at protein level: Swiss-Prot protein existence level 1. Binding protein with a strong affinity to the bleomycin family of antibiotics. Binds to CL990; an antimitotic-antibiotic compound. From Klebsiella pneumoniae.
   5440..5487    +  polyA_signal   HSV TK poly(A) signal: herpes simplex virus thymidine kinase polyadenylation signal (Cole and Stacy, 1985)
   5578..5594    -  polyA_signal   bGH poly(A) signal (fragment): bovine growth hormone polyadenylation signal
   5816..6404    +  rep_origin     ori: high-copy-number ColE1/pMB1/pBR322/pUC origin of replication
