[The description below was written by a language model from this plasmid's Addgene catalogue record and pLannotate feature annotations shown in this document.]
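Description:
pT7-EGFP-C1-HsDCP1a-S12AH19A_V is a 6,518 nt mammalian expression plasmid encoding human DCP1A, a component of the mRNA decapping machinery, fused at its N-terminus to EGFP. The catalogue lists the backbone as unknown, but the name and feature layout are consistent with an EGFP-C1-type vector into which a T7 promoter has been added. The CMV immediate early enhancer and promoter drive transcription in mammalian cells. The bacteriophage T7 promoter sits just upstream of the EGFP coding sequence and would also allow transcription by T7 RNA polymerase. The DCP1A coding sequence follows EGFP after a short linker, and the unit ends with remnant multiple cloning site sequence and the SV40 polyadenylation signal. The name indicates two alanine substitutions, S12A and H19A. The record additionally notes two silent nucleotide changes relative to the NCBI reference sequence.

The plasmid is propagated in E. coli through a high-copy ColE1/pUC-type origin, and an f1 origin is also present. Selection relies on a single NeoR/KanR (Tn5 aminoglycoside phosphotransferase) gene placed behind tandem bacterial (AmpR) and SV40 early promoters and followed by the HSV TK polyadenylation signal. This gene confers kanamycin resistance in bacteria and can confer G418 resistance in mammalian cells. Several short annotated fragments (HIV-1 LTR, SV40 large T antigen, ble, bGH poly(A)) are probably vector remnants or incidental matches rather than functional elements.

The associated publication concerns activation of the decapping enzyme DCP2 by DCP1 on the EDC4 scaffold. This suggests the mutant is used as a fluorescently tagged variant for testing DCP1 function or interactions in human cells, although the record does not state the effect of the substitutions. The depositor sequence may be theoretical rather than fully verified.
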