Addgene plasmid #147804: pT7-EGFP-C1-HsDCP1a-S12AH19A_V
Purpose: Mammalian Expression of HsDCP1a-S12AH19A
Depositing lab: Elisa Izaurralde. Depositing organization: Max Planck Institute for Developmental Biology. Publication: The activation of the decapping enzyme DCP2 by DCP1 occurs on the EDC4 scaffold and involves a conserved loop in DCP1. Chang CT, Bercovich N, Loh B, Jonas S, Izaurralde E. Nucleic Acids Res. 2014 Apr;42(8):5217-33. doi: 10.1093/nar/gku129. Epub 2014 Feb 8. PubMed 24510189.
Backbone
  Vector backbone: Unknown
  Vector type: Mammalian Expression
Growth in bacteria
  Bacterial resistance: Kanamycin, 50 μg/mL
  Growth temperature: 37°C
  Growth strain: DH5alpha
  Copy number: High Copy
Gene/Insert
  Gene/Insert name: HsDCP1a-S12AH19A
  Species: H. sapiens (human)
  Mutation: two silent mutations T237C and T1716G compared to the sequence given by NCBI AY146651.1.
  Entrez Gene: DCP1A (a.k.a. HSA275986, Nbla00360, SMAD4IP1, SMIF)
  Cloning method: Unknown
Terms and licenses: Academic/Nonprofit Terms; Industry Terms: Not Available to Industry
Depositor comments: Plasmids from this collection were made available to the research community and donated after the lab closed. Please note that the sequence provided by the depositing laboratory may be theoretical/predicted or based on Sanger sequencing results. There may be discrepancies between sequencing results obtained by Addgene and the depositor sequence. If an Addgene verified sequence is not available, please contact before placing your order to request that our lab fully sequence the plasmid.
How to cite: pT7-EGFP-C1-HsDCP1a-S12AH19A_V was a gift from Elisa Izaurralde (Addgene plasmid # 147804 ; http://n2t.net/addgene:147804 ; RRID:Addgene_147804)
